>Addgene plasmid #47182 | TAL3463 | depositor partial sequence | sequence record 67269 | Insert sequence
ATGGACTACAAAGACCATGACGGTGATTATAAAGATCATGACATCGATTACAAGGATGACGATGACAAGA
TGGCCCCCAAGAAGAAGAGGAAGGTGGGCATTCACCGCGGGGTACCTATGGTGGACTTGAGGACACTCGG
TTATTCGCAACAGCAACAGGAGAAAATCAAGCCTAAGGTCAGGAGCACCGTCGCGCAACACCACGAGGCG
CTTGTGGGGCATGGCTTCACTCATGCGCATATTGTCGCGCTTTCACAGCACCCTGCGGCGCTTGGGACGG
TGGCTGTCAAATACCAAGATATGATTGCGGCCCTGCCCGAAGCCACGCACGAGGCAATTGTAGGGGTCGG
TAAACAGTGGTCGGGAGCGCGAGCACTTGAGGCGCTGCTGACTGTGGCGGGTGAGCTTAGGGGGCCTCCG
CTCCAGCTCGACACCGGGCAGCTGCTGAAGATCGCGAAGAGAGGGGGAGTAACAGCGGTAGAGGCAGTGC
ACGCCTGGCGCAATGCGCTCACCGGGGCCCCCTTGAACCTGACCCCAGACCAGGTAGTCGCAATCGCGTC
ACATGACGGGGGAAAGCAAGCCCTGGAAACCGTGCAAAGGTTGTTGCCGGTCCTTTGTCAAGACCACGGC
CTTACACCGGAGCAAGTCGTGGCCATTGCATCCCACGACGGTGGCAAACAGGCTCTTGAGACGGTTCAGA
GACTTCTCCCAGTTCTCTGTCAAGCCCACGGGCTGACTCCCGATCAAGTTGTAGCGATTGCGTCCAACGG
TGGAGGGAAACAAGCATTGGAGACTGTCCAACGGCTCCTTCCCGTGTTGTGTCAAGCCCACGGTTTGACG
CCTGCACAAGTGGTCGCCATCGCCAGCCATGATGGCGGTAAGCAGGCGCTGGAAACAGTACAGCGCCTGC
TGCCTGTACTGTGCCAGGATCATGGACTGACCCCAGACCAGGTAGTCGCAATCGCGTCAAACGGAGGGGG
AAAGCAAGCCCTGGAAACCGTGCAAAGGTTGTTGCCGGTCCTTTGTCAAGACCACGGCCTTACACCGGAG
CAAGTCGTGGCCATTGCAAGCAACATCGGTGGCAAACAGGCTCTTGAGACGGTTCAGAGACTTCTCCCAG
TTCTCTGTCAAGCCCACGGGCTGACTCCCGATCAAGTTGTAGCGATTGCGTCCAACGGTGGAGGGAAACA
AGCATTGGAGACTGTCCAACGGCTCCTTCCCGTGTTGTGTCAAGCCCACGGTTTGACGCCTGCACAAGTG
GTCGCCATCGCCAGCCATGATGGCGGTAAGCAGGCGCTGGAAACAGTACAGCGCCTGCTGCCTGTACTGT
GCCAGGATCATGGACTGACCCCAGACCAGGTAGTCGCAATCGCGTCAAACGGAGGGGGAAAGCAAGCCCT
GGAAACCGTGCAAAGGTTGTTGCCGGTCCTTTGTCAAGACCACGGCCTTACACCGGAGCAAGTCGTGGCC
ATTGCAAATAATAACGGTGGCAAACAGGCTCTTGAGACGGTTCAGAGACTTCTCCCAGTTCTCTGTCAAG
CCCACGGGCTGACTCCCGATCAAGTTGTAGCGATTGCGTCGAACATTGGAGGGAAACAAGCATTGGAGAC
TGTCCAACGGCTCCTTCCCGTGTTGTGTCAAGCCCACGGTTTGACGCCTGCACAAGTGGTCGCCATCGCC
AACAACAACGGCGGTAAGCAGGCGCTGGAAACAGTACAGCGCCTGCTGCCTGTACTGTGCCAGGATCATG
GACTGACCCCAGACCAGGTAGTCGCAATCGCGTCGAACATTGGGGGAAAGCAAGCCCTGGAAACCGTGCA
AAGGTTGTTGCCGGTCCTTTGTCAAGACCACGGCCTTACACCGGAGCAAGTCGTGGCCATTGCATCCCAC
GACGGTGGCAAACAGGCTCTTGAGACGGTTCAGAGACTTCTCCCAGTTCTCTGTCAAGCCCACGGGCTGA
CTCCCGATCAAGTTGTAGCGATTGCGTCCAACGGTGGAGGGAAACAAGCATTGGAGACTGTCCAACGGCT
CCTTCCCGTGTTGTGTCAAGCCCACGGTTTGACGCCTGCACAAGTGGTCGCCATCGCCAACAACAACGGC
GGTAAGCAGGCGCTGGAAACAGTACAGCGCCTGCTGCCTGTACTGTGCCAGGATCATGGACTGACACCCG
AACAGGTGGTCGCCATTGCTTCCCACGACGGAGGACGGCCAGCCTTGGAG
