>Addgene plasmid #47182 | TAL3463 | addgene partial sequence | sequence record 68700 | JDS-TALEN-F 5'-TAGGGGTCGGTAAACAGTGG-3'
GTGGCGGGTGAGCTTAGGGGGCCTCCGCTCCAGCTCGACACCGGGCAGCTGCTGAAGATCGCGAAGAGAG
GGGGAGTAACAGCGGTAGAGGCAGTGCACGCCTGGCGCAATGCGCTCACCGGGGCCCCCTTGAACCTGAC
CCCAGACCAGGTAGTCGCAATCGCGTCACATGACGGGGGAAAGCAAGCCCTGGAAACCGTGCAAAGGTTG
TTGCCGGTCCTTTGTCAAGACCACGGCCTTACACCGGAGCAAGTCGTGGCCATTGCATCCCACGACGGTG
GCAAACAGGCTCTTGAGACGGTTCAGAGACTTCTCCCAGTTCTCTGTCAAGCCCACGGGCTGACTCCCGA
TCAAGTTGTAGCGATTGCGTCCAACGGTGGAGGGAAACAAGCATTGGAGACTGTCCAACGGCTCCTTCCC
GTGTTGTGTCAAGCCCACGGTTTGACGCCTGCACAAGTGGTCGCCATCGCCAGCCATGATGGCGGTAAGC
AGGCGCTGGAAACAGTACAGCGCCTGCTGCCTGTACTGTGCCAGGATCATGGACTGACCCCAGACCAGGT
AGTCGCAATCGCGTCAAACGGAGGGGGAAAGCAAGCCCTGGAAACCGTGCAAAGGTTGTTGCCGGTCCTT
TGTCAAGACCACGGCCTTACACCGGAGCAAGTCGTGGCCATTGCAAGCAACATCGGTGGCAAACAGGCTC
TTGAGACGGTTCAGAGACTTCTCCCAGTTCTCTGTCAAGCCCACGGGCTGACTCCCGATCAAGTTGTAGC
GATTGCGTCCAACGGTGGAGGGAAACAAGCATTGGAGACTGTCCAACGGCTCCTTCCCGTGTTGTGTCAA
GCCCACGGTTTGACGCCTGCACAAGTGGTCGCCATCGCCA
