[The description below was written by a language model from this plasmid's Addgene catalogue record.]
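Description:
TAL3463 is a TALEN expression plasmid built on the JDS71 backbone, a mammalian expression vector that also carries a T7 promoter. It encodes the "right" half of a TALEN pair directed against the zebrafish (D. rerio) homolog of the mouse Impact gene, and belongs to a set of nucleases designed for zebrafish community targets. The plasmid is propagated in E. coli as a high-copy construct under ampicillin selection; the record does not name the origin of replication.

The insert, about 1.4 kb, is an engineered array of TAL effector repeats whose order specifies recognition of an 18-nucleotide target half-site in the Impact homolog locus. It was cloned into the roughly 6.4 kb backbone through BsmBI sites, which as type IIS sites were destroyed in the process, so the array joins the flanking backbone coding sequence in frame. The backbone supplies an N-terminal 3X FLAG epitope for detection and a C-terminal wild-type FokI nuclease domain. Because FokI cleaves only as a dimer, this construct is meant to be used with the matching "left" TALEN, which binds the opposite strand nearby so that the two FokI domains can make a double-strand break in the intervening spacer. Error-prone repair of that break can yield insertion/deletion mutations that disrupt the gene.

The CMV promoter drives expression of the fusion in mammalian cells, while the T7 promoter permits in vitro transcription of TALEN mRNA, a form typically used for injection into zebrafish embryos. This fits the associated work on targeted gene disruption in somatic zebrafish cells. The depositor recommends confirming the plasmid by diagnostic restriction digest before use.
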