Addgene plasmid #47182: TAL3463
Depositing lab: Keith Joung. Depositing organization: Massachusetts General Hospital. Publication: Targeted gene disruption in somatic zebrafish cells using engineered TALENs. Sander JD, Cade L, Khayter C, Reyon D, Peterson RT, Joung JK, Yeh JR. Nat Biotechnol. 2011 Aug 5;29(8):697-8. doi: 10.1038/nbt.1934. PubMed 21822241.
Backbone
  Vector backbone: JDS71
  Backbone manufacturer: Addgene plasmid #32287
  Backbone size w/o insert (bp): 6447
  Vector type: Mammalian Expression ; T7
Growth in bacteria
  Bacterial resistance: Ampicillin, 100 μg/mL
  Growth temperature: 37°C
  Growth strain: XL1 Blue
  Copy number: High Copy
Gene/Insert
  Gene/Insert name: ZebrafishCommunity-Impacthomolog(mouse)-right (alt name: Impact homolog (mouse))
  Species: D. rerio (zebrafish)
  Insert size (bp): 1430
  Promoter: CMV
  Tag / fusion protein: 3X Flag (N terminal on backbone); WT FOKI (C terminal on backbone)
  Cloning method: Restriction Enzyme; 5′ cloning site BsmBI (destroyed during cloning); 3′ cloning site BsmBI (destroyed during cloning)
  Sequencing primers: 5′ CMV-F; 3′ BGH-rev
Terms and licenses: Academic/Nonprofit Terms; Industry Terms: Not Available to Industry
Depositor comments: Target binding site: TCCTCTATCTGAGACTGC It is strongly recommended that users perform a diagnostic digest to verify this plasmid prior to use. For example, a double digest of the plasmid with BamHI and KpnI should result in two bands at 2.3kb and 5.8kb.
How to cite: TAL3463 was a gift from Keith Joung (Addgene plasmid # 47182 ; http://n2t.net/addgene:47182 ; RRID:Addgene_47182)
